Addgene plasmid #214994: pLV-UBC mScarlet-I-P2A-3xFLAG-hEEA1
Purpose: Express the human EndoTag (3xFLAG-EEA1) for EndoIPs. mScarlet-I to sort for even expression levels.
Depositing lab: Wade Harper. Depositing organization: Harvard Medical School. Publication: Spatiotemporal proteomic profiling of cellular responses to NLRP3 agonists. Hollingsworth LR, Veeraraghavan P, Paulo JA, Harper JW. bioRxiv 2024.04.19.590338 10.1101/2024.04.19.590338.
Backbone
  Vector backbone: pLV UBC
  Vector type: Mammalian Expression, Lentiviral
  Selectable markers: mScarlet-I
Growth in bacteria
  Bacterial resistance: Ampicillin, 100 μg/mL
  Growth temperature: 30°C
  Growth strain: NEB Stable
  Copy number: High Copy
Gene/Insert
  Gene/Insert name: EEA1
  Species: H. sapiens (human)
  Entrez Gene: EEA1 (a.k.a. MST105, MSTP105, ZFYVE2)
  Tag / fusion protein: 3xFlag (N terminal on insert)
  Cloning method: Unknown
Terms and licenses: Academic/Nonprofit Terms; Industry Terms: Not Available to Industry
Depositor comments: Additional data, code, and other details related to this work (Hollingsworth et al. 2024) are available at https://harperlab.pubpub.org/pub/nlrp3/.
How to cite: pLV-UBC mScarlet-I-P2A-3xFLAG-hEEA1 was a gift from Wade Harper (Addgene plasmid # 214994 ; http://n2t.net/addgene:214994 ; RRID:Addgene_214994)
