[The description below was written by a language model from this plasmid's Addgene catalogue record and pLannotate feature annotations shown in this document.]
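Description:
pLV-UBC mScarlet-I-P2A-3xFLAG-hEEA1 is a lentiviral transfer plasmid of about 11.7 kb for stable expression in mammalian cells of an epitope-tagged human early endosome antigen 1 (EEA1), the "EndoTag" used to immunoisolate early endosomes (EndoIP). The viral portion has a third-generation, self-inactivating layout. An RSV promoter drives a truncated HIV-1 5' LTR, followed by the Ψ packaging signal with a gag fragment, the Rev response element for nuclear export of the genomic RNA, and the cPPT/CTS. After the expression cassette come a WPRE, which boosts transcript levels, and a ΔU3 3' LTR, with an SV40 polyadenylation signal and SV40 origin beyond it. In bacteria the plasmid replicates from a high-copy ColE1/pUC-type origin and is selected with ampicillin via β-lactamase. An f1 origin, T7 and T3 promoters, and lac-derived fragments remain from the cloning backbone.

The internal cassette is driven by the human ubiquitin C promoter, which gives constitutive expression. It encodes the monomeric red fluorescent protein mScarlet-I, then, according to the construct name, a P2A self-cleaving peptide (not annotated in the feature table), then a 3xFLAG tag fused to the N terminus of full-length EEA1. An attB1 site between the tag and the EEA1 coding sequence suggests Gateway-type assembly, though the cloning method is recorded as unknown. Because of the 2A arrangement, mScarlet-I and 3xFLAG-EEA1 are produced from one transcript as separate proteins. Red fluorescence therefore reports expression without being attached to the endosomal handle. There is no drug marker for mammalian cells, and transduced cells are instead sorted on mScarlet-I to obtain populations with even expression. EEA1 binds phosphatidylinositol 3-phosphate on early endosomes through its FYVE domain, so the FLAG epitope is displayed on these organelles for affinity capture.
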