Features (pLannotate 1.2.2; 30 found; start..end, strand, type, name):
   1260..1279    +  CDS            FYVE(EEA1) (fragment): FYVE domain of human early endosome antigen 1 binds PtdIns(3)P (Burd and Emr, 1998)
   1298..1886    +  misc_feature   WPRE: woodchuck hepatitis virus posttranscriptional regulatory element
   1903..1971    +  CDS            nef (fragment): NEF_HV1Z2 - Experimental evidence at protein level: Swiss-Prot protein existence level 1. Extracellular Nef protein targets CD4(+) T-lymphocytes for apoptosis by interacting with CXCR4 surface receptors. From Human immunodeficiency virus type 1 group M subtype D (isolate Z2/CDC-Z34) (HIV-1).
   1973..2206    +  LTR            3' LTR (ΔU3): self-inactivating 3' long terminal repeat (LTR) from HIV-1
   2278..2399    +  polyA_signal   SV40 poly(A) signal: SV40 polyadenylation signal
   2439..2574    +  rep_origin     SV40 ori: SV40 origin of replication
   2595..2613    -  promoter       T7 promoter: promoter for bacteriophage T7 RNA polymerase
   2621..2776    +  CDS            lacZα (fragment): LacZα fragment of β-galactosidase; lacZ fragment
   2781..3209    +  rep_origin     f1 ori (sequence partly withheld): f1 bacteriophage origin of replication; arrow indicates direction of (+) strand synthesis
   3262..3366    +  promoter       AmpR promoter: bla
   3367..4227    +  CDS            AmpR: β-lactamase; bla; confers resistance to ampicillin, carbenicillin, and related antibiotics
   4398..4986    +  rep_origin     ori: high-copy-number ColE1/pMB1/pBR322/pUC origin of replication
   5169..5261    +  CDS            lacI (fragment): lac repressor; lacI; The lac repressor binds to the lac operator to inhibit transcription in E. coli. This inhibition can be relieved by adding lactose or isopropyl-β-D-thiogalactopyranoside (IPTG).
   5274..5295    +  protein_bind   CAP binding site: CAP binding activates transcription in the presence of cAMP. E. coli catabolite activator protein
   5314..5340    +  promoter       lac promoter (fragment): promoter for the E. coli lac operon
   5344..5366    +  protein_bind   lac operator (fragment): The lac repressor binds to the lac operator to inhibit transcription in E. coli. This inhibition can be relieved by adding lactose or isopropyl-β-D-thiogalactopyranoside (IPTG). lac repressor encoded by lacI
   5409..5427    +  promoter       T3 promoter: promoter for bacteriophage T3 RNA polymerase
   5455..5681    +  promoter       RSV promoter: Rous sarcoma virus enhancer/promoter
   5682..5862    +  LTR            5' LTR (truncated): truncated 5' long terminal repeat (LTR) from HIV-1
   5909..6034    +  misc_feature   HIV-1 Ψ: packaging signal of human immunodeficiency virus type 1
   6018..6381    +  CDS            HIV-1 gag (fragment): gag protein from human immunodeficiency virus 1; gag
   6527..6760    +  misc_feature   RRE: The Rev response element (RRE) of HIV-1 allows for Rev-dependent mRNA export from the nucleus to the cytoplasm.
   7137..7237    +  CDS            Rev (fragment): human immunodeficiency virus 1 (HIV-1) Rev protein; rev; enhances nuclear export of unspliced and incompletely spliced viral mRNAs
   7256..7372    +  misc_feature   cPPT/CTS: central polypurine tract and central termination sequence of HIV-1
   7375..7773    +  promoter       UbC promoter: human ubiquitin C promoter
   7844..8539    +  CDS            mScarlet-I: mScarlet-I is a basic (constitutively fluorescent) red fluorescent protein published in 2016, derived from synthetic construct. It is reported to be a rapidly-maturing monomer with moderate acid sensitivity.
   8609..8632    +  CDS            3xFLAG (fragment): three tandem FLAG® epitope tags, followed by an enterokinase cleavage site
   8636..8686    +  CDS            3xFLAG (fragment): three tandem FLAG® epitope tags
   8702..8726    +  protein_bind   attB1: mutant version of attB; recombination site for the Gateway® BP reaction BP Clonase™
   8732..1237    +  CDS            EEA1 (across the origin): EEA1_HUMAN - Also known as ZFYVE2. Experimental evidence at protein level: Swiss-Prot protein existence level 1. Binds phospholipid vesicles containing phosphatidylinositol 3-phosphate and participates in endosomal trafficking. From Homo sapiens (Human).
>Addgene plasmid #214994 | pLV-UBC mScarlet-I-P2A-3xFLAG-hEEA1 | addgene full sequence | sequence record 431713 | Addgene NGS Result
GTTAACACAGGCAGCCCAGGAACTTGCAGCAGAGAAAGAGAAAATATCAGTATTACAAAACAACTATGAA
AAAAGTCAGGAAACTTTCAAACAGCTTCAATCTGATTTCTATGGGAGGGAATCTGAACTTCTAGCCACCA
GGCAAGATCTTAAGTCTGTAGAAGAGAAGCTTTCTCTAGCACAGGAGGACTTGATTTCAAACAGAAATCA
AATTGGAAATCAAAATAAATTGATTCAAGAACTGAAGACTGCCAAGGCTACATTGGAGCAGGATTCAGCA
AAGAAAGAACAGCAATTGCAGGAGCGATGTAAAGCACTACAAGACATTCAGAAAGAAAAGTCACTGAAAG
AAAAAGAACTGGTAAATGAGAAGTCTAAATTGGCAGAGATAGAAGAAATTAAATGTAGACAAGAAAAAGA
AATCACTAAACTAAACGAAGAACTCAAGTCCCACAAACTAGAAAGCATAAAGGAGATAACAAATCTTAAA
GATGCTAAACAGCTTCTAATTCAGCAGAAATTAGAACTTCAAGGAAAAGCGGACTCCCTGAAGGCAGCTG
TTGAACAGGAGAAGAGAAATCAGCAGATACTAAAAGACCAGGTGAAAAAGGAAGAAGAGGAGCTGAAGAA
AGAATTTATTGAGAAAGAAGCTAAGTTGCATTCCGAAATAAAAGAAAAGGAAGTAGGAATGAAGAAGCAT
GAAGAAAATGAGGCTAAACTTACCATGCAGATTACAGCATTAAATGAAAACTTAGGCACTGTGAAGAAGG
AGTGGCAATCTAGTCAACGGAGAGTTAGTGAGCTTGAGAAACAAACGGATGACTTACGGGGTGAAATTGC
AGTATTAGAAGCAACGGTTCAGAATAATCAAGATGAAAGGAGAGCACTACTGGAAAGATGTCTTAAAGGA
GAAGGTGAAATAGAAAAGCTTCAAACCAAAGTATTAGAATTGCAAAGAAAGCTGGATAATACAACTGCAG
CAGTGCAGGAGCTGGGCAGAGAAAACCAATCACTTCAGATCAAACATACACAAGCGTTGAATAGAAAGTG
GGCCGAAGACAATGAAGTACAAAACTGTATGGCCTGTGGGAAAGGCTTTTCAGTAACAGTGAGACGGCAT
CACTGCCGACAGTGTGGAAATATCTTCTGTGCTGAATGTTCAGCCAAAAATGCCTTAACTCCTTCCTCCA
AGAAGCCTGTTCGTGTCTGTGATGCATGTTTCAATGACTTGCAAGGATAAAGCGGCCGCGTCGACAATCG
TTTCAATGACTTGCAAGGATAAAGCGGCCGCGTCGACAATCAACCTCTGGATTACAAAATTTGTGAAAGA
TTGACTGGTATTCTTAACTATGTTGCTCCTTTTACGCTATGTGGATACGCTGCTTTAATGCCTTTGTATC
ATGCTATTGCTTCCCGTATGGCTTTCATTTTCTCCTCCTTGTATAAATCCTGGTTGCTGTCTCTTTATGA
GGAGTTGTGGCCCGTTGTCAGGCAACGTGGCGTGGTGTGCACTGTGTTTGCTGACGCAACCCCCACTGGT
TGGGGCATTGCCACCACCTGTCAGCTCCTTTCCGGGACTTTCGCTTTCCCCCTCCCTATTGCCACGGCGG
AACTCATCGCCGCCTGCCTTGCCCGCTGCTGGACAGGGGCTCGGCTGTTGGGCACTGACAATTCCGTGGT
GTTGTCGGGGAAGCTGACGTCCTTTCCATGGCTGCTCGCCTGTGTTGCCACCTGGATTCTGCGCGGGACG
TCCTTCTGCTACGTCCCTTCGGCCCTCAATCCAGCGGACCTTCCTTCCCGCGGCCTGCTGCCGGCTCTGC
GGCCTCTTCCGCGTCTTCGCCTTCGCCCTCAGACGAGTCGGATCTCCCTTTGGGCCGCCTCCCCGCCTGG
AATTCGAGCTCGGTACCTTTAAGACCAATGACTTACAAGGCAGCTGTAGATCTTAGCCACTTTTTAAAAG
AAAAGGGGGGACTGGAAGGGCTAATTCACTCCCAACGAAGACAAGATCTGCTTTTTGCTTGTACTGGGTC
TCTCTGGTTAGACCAGATCTGAGCCTGGGAGCTCTCTGGCTAACTAGGGAACCCACTGCTTAAGCCTCAA
TAAAGCTTGCCTTGAGTGCTTCAAGTAGTGTGTGCCCGTCTGTTGTGTGACTCTGGTAACTAGAGATCCC
TCAGACCCTTTTAGTCAGTGTGGAAAATCTCTAGCAGTAGTAGTTCATGTCATCTTATTATTCAGTATTT
ATAACTTGCAAAGAAATGAATATCAGAGAGTGAGAGGAACTTGTTTATTGCAGCTTATAATGGTTACAAA
TAAAGCAATAGCATCACAAATTTCACAAATAAAGCATTTTTTTCACTGCATTCTAGTTGTGGTTTGTCCA
AACTCATCAATGTATCTTATCATGTCTGGCTCTAGCTATCCCGCCCCTAACTCCGCCCATCCCGCCCCTA
ACTCCGCCCAGTTCCGCCCATTCTCCGCCCCATGGCTGACTAATTTTTTTTATTTATGCAGAGGCCGAGG
CCGCCTCGGCCTCTGAGCTATTCCAGAAGTAGTGAGGAGGCTTTTTTGGAGGCCTAGGGACGTACCCAAT
TCGCCCTATAGTGAGTCGTATTACGCGCGCTCACTGGCCGTCGTTTTACAACGTCGTGACTGGGAAAACC
CTGGCGTTACCCAACTTAATCGCCTTGCAGCACATCCCCCTTTCGCCAGCTGGCGTAATAGCGAAGAGGC
CCGCACCGATCGCCCTTCCCAACAGTTGCGCAGCCTGAATGGCGAATGGG
[124 nt withheld, positions 2781-2904]
C
[91 nt withheld, positions 2906-2996]
A
[49 nt withheld, positions 2998-3046]
CCTTTGACGTTGGAGTCCACGTTCTTT
[37 nt withheld, positions 3074-3110]
ACCCTATCTCGGTCTATTCTTTTGATTTATAAGGGATTTTGCCGATTTCGGCCTATTGGTTAAAAAATGA
GCTGATTTAACAAAAATTTAACGCGAATTTTAACAAAATATTAACGCTTACAATTTAGGTGGCACTTTTC
GGGGAAATGTGCGCGGAACCCCTATTTGTTTATTTTTCTAAATACATTCAAATATGTATCCGCTCATGAG
ACAATAACCCTGATAAATGCTTCAATAATATTGAAAAAGGAAGAGTATGAGTATTCAACATTTCCGTGTC
GCCCTTATTCCCTTTTTTGCGGCATTTTGCCTTCCTGTTTTTGCTCACCCAGAAACGCTGGTGAAAGTAA
AAGATGCTGAAGATCAGTTGGGTGCACGAGTGGGTTACATCGAACTGGATCTCAACAGCGGTAAGATCCT
TGAGAGTTTTCGCCCCGAAGAACGTTTTCCAATGATGAGCACTTTTAAAGTTCTGCTATGTGGCGCGGTA
TTATCCCGTATTGACGCCGGGCAAGAGCAACTCGGTCGCCGCATACACTATTCTCAGAATGACTTGGTTG
AGTACTCACCAGTCACAGAAAAGCATCTTACGGATGGCATGACAGTAAGAGAATTATGCAGTGCTGCCAT
AACCATGAGTGATAACACTGCGGCCAACTTACTTCTGACAACGATCGGAGGACCGAAGGAGCTAACCGCT
TTTTTGCACAACATGGGAGATCATGTAACTCGCCTTGATCGTTGGGAACCGGAGCTGAATGAAGCCATAC
CAAACGACGAGCGTGACACCACGATGCCTGTAGCAATGGCAACAACGTTGCGCAAACTATTAACTGGCGA
ACTACTTACTCTAGCTTCCCGGCAACAATTAATAGACTGGATGGAGGCGGATAAAGTTGCAGGACCACTT
CTGCGCTCGGCCCTTCCGGCTGGCTGGTTTATTGCTGATAAATCTGGAGCCGGTGAGCGTGGGTCTCGCG
GTATCATTGCAGCACTGGGGCCAGATGGTAAGCCCTCCCGTATCGTAGTTATCTACACGACGGGGAGTCA
GGCAACTATGGATGAACGAAATAGACAGATCGCTGAGATAGGTGCCTCACTGATTAAGCATTGGTAACTG
TCAGACCAAGTTTACTCATATATACTTTAGATTGATTTAAAACTTCATTTTTAATTTAAAAGGATCTAGG
TGAAGATCCTTTTTGATAATCTCATGACCAAAATCCCTTAACGTGAGTTTTCGTTCCACTGAGCGTCAGA
CCCCGTAGAAAAGATCAAAGGATCTTCTTGAGATCCTTTTTTTCTGCGCGTAATCTGCTGCTTGCAAACA
AAAAAACCACCGCTACCAGCGGTGGTTTGTTTGCCGGATCAAGAGCTACCAACTCTTTTTCCGAAGGTAA
CTGGCTTCAGCAGAGCGCAGATACCAAATACTGTTCTTCTAGTGTAGCCGTAGTTAGGCCACCACTTCAA
GAACTCTGTAGCACCGCCTACATACCTCGCTCTGCTAATCCTGTTACCAGTGGCTGCTGCCAGTGGCGAT
AAGTCGTGTCTTACCGGGTTGGACTCAAGACGATAGTTACCGGATAAGGCGCAGCGGTCGGGCTGAACGG
GGGGTTCGTGCACACAGCCCAGCTTGGAGCGAACGACCTACACCGAACTGAGATACCTACAGCGTGAGCT
ATGAGAAAGCGCCACGCTTCCCGAAGGGAGAAAGGCGGACAGGTATCCGGTAAGCGGCAGGGTCGGAACA
GGAGAGCGCACGAGGGAGCTTCCAGGGGGAAACGCCTGGTATCTTTATAGTCCTGTCGGGTTTCGCCACC
TCTGACTTGAGCGTCGATTTTTGTGATGCTCGTCAGGGGGGCGGAGCCTATGGAAAAACGCCAGCAACGC
GGCCTTTTTACGGTTCCTGGCCTTTTGCTGGCCTTTTGCTCACATGTTCTTTCCTGCGTTATCCCCTGAT
TCTGTGGATAACCGTATTACCGCCTTTGAGTGAGCTGATACCGCTCGCCGCAGCCGAACGACCGAGCGCA
GCGAGTCAGTGAGCGAGGAAGCGGAAGAGCGCCCAATACGCAAACCGCCTCTCCCCGCGCGTTGGCCGAT
TCATTAATGCAGCTGGCACGACAGGTTTCCCGACTGGAAAGCGGGCAGTGAGCGCAACGCAATTAATGTG
AGTTAGCTCACTCATTAGGCACCCCAGGCTTTCCACTTTATGCTTCCGGCTCGTATGTTGTGTGGAATTG
TGAGCGGATAACAATTTCACACAGGAAACAGCTATGACCATGATTACGCCAAGCGCGCAATTAACCCTCA
CTAAAGGGAACAAAAGCTGGAGCTGCAAGCTTAATGTAGTCTTATGCAATACTCTTGTAGTCTTGCAACA
TGGTAACGATGAGTTAGCAACATGCCTTACAAGGAGAGAAAAAGCACCGTGCATGCCGATTGGTGGAAGT
AAGGTGGTACGATCGTGCCTTATTAGGAAGGCAACAGACGGGTCTGACATGGATTGGACGAACCACTGAA
TTGCCGCATTGCAGAGATATTGTATTTAAGTGCCTAGCTCGATACATAAACGGGTCTCTCTGGTTAGACC
AGATCTGAGCCTGGGAGCTCTCTGGCTAACTAGGGAACCCACTGCTTAAGCCTCAATAAAGCTTGCCTTG
AGTGCTTCAAGTAGTGTGTGCCCGTCTGTTGTGTGACTCTGGTAACTAGAGATCCCTCAGACCCTTTTAG
TCAGTGTGGAAAATCTCTAGCAGTGGCGCCCGAACAGGGACTTGAAAGCGAAAGGGAAACCAGAGGAGCT
CTCTCGACGCAGGACTCGGCTTGCTGAAGCGCGCACGGCAAGAGGCGAGGGGCGGCGACTGGTGAGTACG
CCAAAAATTTTGACTAGCGGAGGCTAGAAGGAGAGAGATGGGTGCGAGAGCGTCAGTATTAAGCGGGGGA
GAATTAGATCGCGATGGGAAAAAATTCGGTTAAGGCCAGGGGGAAAGAAAAAATATAAATTAAAACATAT
AGTATGGGCAAGCAGGGAGCTAGAACGATTCGCAGTTAATCCTGGCCTGTTAGAAACATCAGAAGGCTGT
AGACAAATACTGGGACAGCTACAACCATCCCTTCAGACAGGATCAGAAGAACTTAGATCATTATATAATA
CAGTAGCAACCCTCTATTGTGTGCATCAAAGGATAGAGATAAAAGACACCAAGGAAGCTTTAGACAAGAT
AGAGGAAGAGCAAAACAAAAGTAAGACCACCGCACAGCAAGCGGCCGCTGATCTTCAGACCTGGAGGAGG
AGATATGAGGGACAATTGGAGAAGTGAATTATATAAATATAAAGTAGTAAAAATTGAACCATTAGGAGTA
GCACCCACCAAGGCAAAGAGAAGAGTGGTGCAGAGAGAAAAAAGAGCAGTGGGAATAGGAGCTTTGTTCC
TTGGGTTCTTGGGAGCAGCAGGAAGCACTATGGGCGCAGCGTCAATGACGCTGACGGTACAGGCCAGACA
ATTATTGTCTGGTATAGTGCAGCAGCAGAACAATTTGCTGAGGGCTATTGAGGCGCAACAGCATCTGTTG
CAACTCACAGTCTGGGGCATCAAGCAGCTCCAGGCAAGAATCCTGGCTGTGGAAAGATACCTAAAGGATC
AACAGCTCCTGGGGATTTGGGGTTGCTCTGGAAAACTCATTTGCACCACTGCTGTGCCTTGGAATGCTAG
TTGGAGTAATAAATCTCTGGAACAGATTTGGAATCACACGACCTGGATGGAGTGGGACAGAGAAATTAAC
AATTACACAAGCTTAATACACTCCTTAATTGAAGAATCGCAAAACCAGCAAGAAAAGAATGAACAAGAAT
TATTGGAATTAGATAAATGGGCAAGTTTGTGGAATTGGTTTAACATAACAAATTGGCTGTGGTATATAAA
ATTATTCATAATGATAGTAGGAGGCTTGGTAGGTTTAAGAATAGTTTTTGCTGTACTTTCTATAGTGAAT
AGAGTTAGGCAGGGATATTCACCATTATCGTTTCAGACCCACCTCCCAACCCCGAGGGGACCCGACAGGC
CCGAAGGAATAGAAGAAGAAGGTGGAGAGAGAGACAGAGACAGATCCATTCGATTAGTGAACGGATCTCG
ACGGTATCGGTTAACTTTTAAAAGAAAAGGGGGGATTGGGGGGTATAGTGCAGGGGAAAGAATAGTAGAC
ATAATAGCAACAGACATACAAACTAAAGAATTACAAAAACAAATTACAAAATTCAAAATTTTATGGCCTC
CGCGCCGGGTTTTGGCGCCTCCCGCGGGCGCCCCCCTCCTCACGGCGAGCGCTGCCACGTCAGACGAAGG
GCGCAGCGAGCGTCCTGATCCTTCCGCCCGGACGCTCAGGACAGCGGCCCGCTGCTCATAAGACTCGGCC
TTAGAACCCCAGTATCAGCAGAAGGACATTTTAGGACGGGACTTGGGTGACTCTAGGGCACTGGTTTTCT
TTCCAGAGAGCGGAACAGGCGAGGAAAAGTAGTCCCTTCTCGGCGATTCTGCGGAGGGATCTCCGTGGGG
CGGTGAACGCCGATGATTATATAAGGACGCGCCGGGTGTGGCACAGCTAGTTCCGTCGCAGCCGGGATTT
GGGTCGCGGTTCTTGTTTGTGGATCGCTGTGATCGTCACTTGGGGAGACGCCATCCACGCTGTTTTGACC
TCCATAGAAGACACCGACGCTAGCGGATCCACCGGTCGCCACCATGGTGAGCAAGGGCGAGGCAGTGATC
AAGGAGTTCATGCGGTTCAAGGTGCACATGGAGGGCTCCATGAACGGCCACGAGTTCGAGATCGAGGGCG
AGGGCGAGGGCCGCCCCTACGAGGGCACCCAGACCGCCAAGCTGAAGGTGACCAAGGGTGGCCCCCTGCC
CTTCTCCTGGGACATCCTGTCCCCTCAGTTCATGTACGGCTCCAGGGCCTTCATCAAGCACCCCGCCGAC
ATCCCCGACTACTATAAGCAGTCCTTCCCCGAGGGCTTCAAGTGGGAGCGCGTGATGAACTTCGAGGACG
GCGGCGCCGTGACCGTGACCCAGGACACCTCCCTGGAGGACGGCACCCTGATCTACAAGGTGAAGCTCCG
CGGCACCAACTTCCCTCCTGACGGCCCCGTAATGCAGAAGAAGACAATGGGCTGGGAAGCGTCCACCGAG
CGGTTGTACCCCGAGGACGGCGTGCTGAAGGGCGACATTAAGATGGCCCTGCGCCTGAAGGACGGCGGCC
GCTACCTGGCGGACTTCAAGACCACCTACAAGGCCAAGAAGCCCGTGCAGATGCCCGGCGCCTACAACGT
CGACCGCAAGTTGGACATCACCTCCCACAACGAGGACTACACCGTGGTGGAACAGTACGAACGCTCCGAG
GGCCGCCACTCCACCGGCGGCATGGACGAGCTGTACAAGGGATCCGGCGCAACAAACTTCTCTCTGCTGA
AACAAGCCGGAGATGTCGAAGAGAATCCTGGACCGATGGACTACAAGGATGACGATGACAAGGGCGATTA
CAAGGATGACGACGATAAGGGAGATTACAAGGATGACGACGATAAGGCTCGAGGTTATCAAACAAGTTTG
TACAAAAAAGCAGGCTCCACCATGTTAAGGAGGATTTTACAGAGGACTCCTGGGAGAGTTGGCTCTCAAG
GTTCTGATTTAGATTCATCAGCAACTCCTATAAACACAGTGGACGTCAATAATGAAAGCTCTTCAGAGGG
TTTCATATGTCCCCAGTGTATGAAATCTCTTGGATCTGCTGATGAACTTTTCAAACATTATGAAGCTGTT
CATGATGCTGGTAATGACTCAGGTCATGGAGGAGAGTCTAATCTTGCTTTGAAGCGAGATGATGTAACAC
TGCTCAGACAAGAGGTCCAAGACCTACAGGCTTCACTTAAGGAAGAAAAATGGTACTCGGAAGAATTAAA
GAAGGAATTAGAAAAATATCAAGGGCTGCAGCAGCAAGAGGCCAAACCTGATGGGTTGGTGACTGATTCA
TCAGCAGAACTACAGTCTTTGGAACAGCAATTAGAAGAAGCCCAAACAGAAAATTTTAATATTAAGCAAA
TGAAAGACTTATTTGAACAGAAAGCAGCCCAACTTGCTACTGAAATTGCAGATATAAAGTCAAAGTATGA
TGAAGAAAGGAGTCTTCGAGAAGCTGCTGAACAAAAAGTGACACGTCTGACAGAAGAATTAAACAAAGAG
GCAACTGTAATTCAAGATCTGAAGACGGAACTGCTTCAGAGACCTGGTATAGAAGATGTTGCCGTGCTAA
AGAAAGAACTGGTCCAAGTTCAAACACTAATGGATAACATGACCTTGGAACGTGAGCGAGAATCTGAAAA
ACTCAAAGATGAATGCAAAAAATTGCAGTCACAATATGCTAGCTCAGAGGCCACAATAAGCCAGCTAAGG
AGTGAACTTGCCAAAGGCCCCCAGGAAGTTGCTGTATATGTACAGGAACTACAAAAACTGAAAAGTTCAG
TTAATGAATTAACACAAAAAAATCAGACCTTGACAGAAAACTTGCTGAAAAAAGAACAAGACTATACTAA
GTTAGAGGAGAAACATAATGAAGAATCTGTGAGTAAAAAGAATATTCAGGCAACCCTTCATCAAAAAGAC
CTAGATTGTCAACAGCTTCAGTCAAGATTGTCTGCATCTGAAACCTCACTGCATAGAATACATGTAGAAC
TAAGTGAAAAAGGAGAAGCTACTCAAAAGCTCAAAGAAGAATTATCTGAGGTAGAGACCAAGTACCAGCA
TCTAAAGGCGGAGTTTAAGCAGCTACAACAACAGAGAGAAGAAAAGGAGCAGCATGGGTTACAACTCCAA
AGTGAAATTAATCAATTACATAGCAAACTTCTGGAGACAGAGCGCCAACTAGGGGAAGCTCATGGTAGGC
TGAAGGAACAGAGACAGCTTTCAAGTGAAAAGTTGATGGATAAAGAACAACAAGTGGCTGATTTACAACT
CAAACTTTCTCGGTTAGAAGAGCAGTTGAAGGAAAAAGTTACAAATTCTACAGAATTGCAGCATCAATTA
GATAAAACAAAGCAACAGCATCAAGAACAACAGGCTCTTCAGCAAAGCACCACGGCAAAACTTCGAGAAG
CTCAGAATGATTTGGAACAAGTTCTACGTCAAATTGGCGATAAGGACCAAAAGATCCAGAACCTTGAAGC
TTTATTACAGAAGAGTAAAGAAAATATTTCATTACTAGAAAAAGAAAGAGAAGATCTTTATGCAAAAATT
CAGGCTGGTGAAGGAGAGACTGCTGTTCTTAACCAGTTACAAGAAAAAAACCATACACTACAGGAGCAAG
TAACTCAACTAACAGAGAAGCTGAAGAATCAGTCAGAAAGTCATAAACAAGCCCAGGAGAATTTGCATGA
CCAGGTACAAGAGCAGAAGGCACATCTTAGAGCTGCACAAGACCGTGTCCTTTCCCTAGAAACTAGTGTC
AATGAATTAAATAGTCAATTAAATGAAAGCAAGGAGAAGGTCTCCCAGCTTGACATACAGATTAAAGCCA
AAACCGAACTATTACTATCAGCAGAAGCAGCAAAAACTGCTCAAAGAGCTGATCTTCAGAATCATTTGGA
CACAGCTCAAAATGCATTACAAGATAAACAGCAGGAGTTAAATAAGATTACTACTCAGTTGGATCAGGTC
ACTGCAAAGTTACAAGACAAGCAAGAACATTGCAGTCAGCTGGAAAGTCATCTTAAAGAATATAAAGAGA
AATACCTCTCTTTAGAACAGAAAACCGAAGAGCTAGAAGGTCAAATTAAGAAACTAGAAGCTGATAGTCT
TGAAGTTAAAGCAAGCAAGGAGCAGGCTTTGCAAGATCTACAACAGCAAAGACAGCTGAACACAGATTTA
GAGCTCAGAGCCACAGAATTGAGTAAACAACTTGAAATGGAGAAGGAAATAGTATCCAGTACAAGATTGG
ATCTACAGAAAAAATCTGAAGCCCTTGAAAGTATCAAGCAAAAGCTTACCAAGCAAGAGGAAGAAAAAAA
AATCCTGAAACAAGATTTTGAAACTTTAAGTCAAGAAACAAAGATTCAGCATGAGGAATTGAATAACAGA
ATTCAAACAACAGTAACAGAACTACAAAAAGTGAAAATGGAGAAAGAAGCTTTAATGACAGAGCTTTCTA
CAGTAAAGGACAAACTATCAAAAGTTTCTGATTCTTTGAAAAACTCTAAAAGTGAATTTGAAAAGGAGAA
TCAGAAAGGAAAAGCCGCTATATTAGACTTGGAAAAAACTTGCAAAGAATTAAAGCATCAACTTCAAGTG
CAGATGGAAAACACACTTAAGGAACAGAAGGAACTGAAAAAGTCACTTGAAAAAGAGAAGGAGGCTTCTC
ATCAGTTGAAATTGGAACTCAATTCAATGCAGGAACAACTTATACAGGCCCAGAATACTTTAAAACAAAA
TGAAAAAGAAGAGCAACAACTTCAGGGGAACATAAATGAGCTAAAGCAATCAAGTGAACAGAAGAAAAAA
CAAATTGAAGCACTCCAAGGAGAGCTTAAAATTGCTGTTTTACAGAAGACAGAGCTTGAGAATAAACTAC
AGCAGCA
