>Addgene plasmid #214994 | pLV-UBC mScarlet-I-P2A-3xFLAG-hEEA1 | depositor partial sequence | sequence record 419283 | Insert: mScarlet-I-P2A-3xFLAG-hEEA1
ATGGTGAGCAAGGGCGAGGCAGTGATCAAGGAGTTCATGCGGTTCAAGGTGCACATGGAGGGCTCCATGA
ACGGCCACGAGTTCGAGATCGAGGGCGAGGGCGAGGGCCGCCCCTACGAGGGCACCCAGACCGCCAAGCT
GAAGGTGACCAAGGGTGGCCCCCTGCCCTTCTCCTGGGACATCCTGTCCCCTCAGTTCATGTACGGCTCC
AGGGCCTTCATCAAGCACCCCGCCGACATCCCCGACTACTATAAGCAGTCCTTCCCCGAGGGCTTCAAGT
GGGAGCGCGTGATGAACTTCGAGGACGGCGGCGCCGTGACCGTGACCCAGGACACCTCCCTGGAGGACGG
CACCCTGATCTACAAGGTGAAGCTCCGCGGCACCAACTTCCCTCCTGACGGCCCCGTAATGCAGAAGAAG
ACAATGGGCTGGGAAGCGTCCACCGAGCGGTTGTACCCCGAGGACGGCGTGCTGAAGGGCGACATTAAGA
TGGCCCTGCGCCTGAAGGACGGCGGCCGCTACCTGGCGGACTTCAAGACCACCTACAAGGCCAAGAAGCC
CGTGCAGATGCCCGGCGCCTACAACGTCGACCGCAAGTTGGACATCACCTCCCACAACGAGGACTACACC
GTGGTGGAACAGTACGAACGCTCCGAGGGCCGCCACTCCACCGGCGGCATGGACGAGCTGTACAAGGGAT
CCGGCGCAACAAACTTCTCTCTGCTGAAACAAGCCGGAGATGTCGAAGAGAATCCTGGACCGATGGACTA
CAAGGATGACGATGACAAGGGCGATTACAAGGATGACGACGATAAGGGAGATTACAAGGATGACGACGAT
AAGGCTCGAGGTTATCAAACAAGTTTGTACAAAAAAGCAGGCTCCACCATGTTAAGGAGGATTTTACAGA
GGACTCCTGGGAGAGTTGGCTCTCAAGGTTCTGATTTAGATTCATCAGCAACTCCTATAAACACAGTGGA
CGTCAATAATGAAAGCTCTTCAGAGGGTTTCATATGTCCCCAGTGTATGAAATCTCTTGGATCTGCTGAT
GAACTTTTCAAACATTATGAAGCTGTTCATGATGCTGGTAATGACTCAGGTCATGGAGGAGAGTCTAATC
TTGCTTTGAAGCGAGATGATGTAACACTGCTCAGACAAGAGGTCCAAGACCTACAGGCTTCACTTAAGGA
AGAAAAATGGTACTCGGAAGAATTAAAGAAGGAATTAGAAAAATATCAAGGGCTGCAGCAGCAAGAGGCC
AAACCTGATGGGTTGGTGACTGATTCATCAGCAGAACTACAGTCTTTGGAACAGCAATTAGAAGAAGCCC
AAACAGAAAATTTTAATATTAAGCAAATGAAAGACTTATTTGAACAGAAAGCAGCCCAACTTGCTACTGA
AATTGCAGATATAAAGTCAAAGTATGATGAAGAAAGGAGTCTTCGAGAAGCTGCTGAACAAAAAGTGACA
CGTCTGACAGAAGAATTAAACAAAGAGGCAACTGTAATTCAAGATCTGAAGACGGAACTGCTTCAGAGAC
CTGGTATAGAAGATGTTGCCGTGCTAAAGAAAGAACTGGTCCAAGTTCAAACACTAATGGATAACATGAC
CTTGGAACGTGAGCGAGAATCTGAAAAACTCAAAGATGAATGCAAAAAATTGCAGTCACAATATGCTAGC
TCAGAGGCCACAATAAGCCAGCTAAGGAGTGAACTTGCCAAAGGCCCCCAGGAAGTTGCTGTATATGTAC
AGGAACTACAAAAACTGAAAAGTTCAGTTAATGAATTAACACAAAAAAATCAGACCTTGACAGAAAACTT
GCTGAAAAAAGAACAAGACTATACTAAGTTAGAGGAGAAACATAATGAAGAATCTGTGAGTAAAAAGAAT
ATTCAGGCAACCCTTCATCAAAAAGACCTAGATTGTCAACAGCTTCAGTCAAGATTGTCTGCATCTGAAA
CCTCACTGCATAGAATACATGTAGAACTAAGTGAAAAAGGAGAAGCTACTCAAAAGCTCAAAGAAGAATT
ATCTGAGGTAGAGACCAAGTACCAGCATCTAAAGGCGGAGTTTAAGCAGCTACAACAACAGAGAGAAGAA
AAGGAGCAGCATGGGTTACAACTCCAAAGTGAAATTAATCAATTACATAGCAAACTTCTGGAGACAGAGC
GCCAACTAGGGGAAGCTCATGGTAGGCTGAAGGAACAGAGACAGCTTTCAAGTGAAAAGTTGATGGATAA
AGAACAACAAGTGGCTGATTTACAACTCAAACTTTCTCGGTTAGAAGAGCAGTTGAAGGAAAAAGTTACA
AATTCTACAGAATTGCAGCATCAATTAGATAAAACAAAGCAACAGCATCAAGAACAACAGGCTCTTCAGC
AAAGCACCACGGCAAAACTTCGAGAAGCTCAGAATGATTTGGAACAAGTTCTACGTCAAATTGGCGATAA
GGACCAAAAGATCCAGAACCTTGAAGCTTTATTACAGAAGAGTAAAGAAAATATTTCATTACTAGAAAAA
GAAAGAGAAGATCTTTATGCAAAAATTCAGGCTGGTGAAGGAGAGACTGCTGTTCTTAACCAGTTACAAG
AAAAAAACCATACACTACAGGAGCAAGTAACTCAACTAACAGAGAAGCTGAAGAATCAGTCAGAAAGTCA
TAAACAAGCCCAGGAGAATTTGCATGACCAGGTACAAGAGCAGAAGGCACATCTTAGAGCTGCACAAGAC
CGTGTCCTTTCCCTAGAAACTAGTGTCAATGAATTAAATAGTCAATTAAATGAAAGCAAGGAGAAGGTCT
CCCAGCTTGACATACAGATTAAAGCCAAAACCGAACTATTACTATCAGCAGAAGCAGCAAAAACTGCTCA
AAGAGCTGATCTTCAGAATCATTTGGACACAGCTCAAAATGCATTACAAGATAAACAGCAGGAGTTAAAT
AAGATTACTACTCAGTTGGATCAGGTCACTGCAAAGTTACAAGACAAGCAAGAACATTGCAGTCAGCTGG
AAAGTCATCTTAAAGAATATAAAGAGAAATACCTCTCTTTAGAACAGAAAACCGAAGAGCTAGAAGGTCA
AATTAAGAAACTAGAAGCTGATAGTCTTGAAGTTAAAGCAAGCAAGGAGCAGGCTTTGCAAGATCTACAA
CAGCAAAGACAGCTGAACACAGATTTAGAGCTCAGAGCCACAGAATTGAGTAAACAACTTGAAATGGAGA
AGGAAATAGTATCCAGTACAAGATTGGATCTACAGAAAAAATCTGAAGCCCTTGAAAGTATCAAGCAAAA
GCTTACCAAGCAAGAGGAAGAAAAAAAAATCCTGAAACAAGATTTTGAAACTTTAAGTCAAGAAACAAAG
ATTCAGCATGAGGAATTGAATAACAGAATTCAAACAACAGTAACAGAACTACAAAAAGTGAAAATGGAGA
AAGAAGCTTTAATGACAGAGCTTTCTACAGTAAAGGACAAACTATCAAAAGTTTCTGATTCTTTGAAAAA
CTCTAAAAGTGAATTTGAAAAGGAGAATCAGAAAGGAAAAGCCGCTATATTAGACTTGGAAAAAACTTGC
AAAGAATTAAAGCATCAACTTCAAGTGCAGATGGAAAACACACTTAAGGAACAGAAGGAACTGAAAAAGT
CACTTGAAAAAGAGAAGGAGGCTTCTCATCAGTTGAAATTGGAACTCAATTCAATGCAGGAACAACTTAT
ACAGGCCCAGAATACTTTAAAACAAAATGAAAAAGAAGAGCAACAACTTCAGGGGAACATAAATGAGCTA
AAGCAATCAAGTGAACAGAAGAAAAAACAAATTGAAGCACTCCAAGGAGAGCTTAAAATTGCTGTTTTAC
AGAAGACAGAGCTTGAGAATAAACTACAGCAGCAGTTAACACAGGCAGCCCAGGAACTTGCAGCAGAGAA
AGAGAAAATATCAGTATTACAAAACAACTATGAAAAAAGTCAGGAAACTTTCAAACAGCTTCAATCTGAT
TTCTATGGGAGGGAATCTGAACTTCTAGCCACCAGGCAAGATCTTAAGTCTGTAGAAGAGAAGCTTTCTC
TAGCACAGGAGGACTTGATTTCAAACAGAAATCAAATTGGAAATCAAAATAAATTGATTCAAGAACTGAA
GACTGCCAAGGCTACATTGGAGCAGGATTCAGCAAAGAAAGAACAGCAATTGCAGGAGCGATGTAAAGCA
CTACAAGACATTCAGAAAGAAAAGTCACTGAAAGAAAAAGAACTGGTAAATGAGAAGTCTAAATTGGCAG
AGATAGAAGAAATTAAATGTAGACAAGAAAAAGAAATCACTAAACTAAACGAAGAACTCAAGTCCCACAA
ACTAGAAAGCATAAAGGAGATAACAAATCTTAAAGATGCTAAACAGCTTCTAATTCAGCAGAAATTAGAA
CTTCAAGGAAAAGCGGACTCCCTGAAGGCAGCTGTTGAACAGGAGAAGAGAAATCAGCAGATACTAAAAG
ACCAGGTGAAAAAGGAAGAAGAGGAGCTGAAGAAAGAATTTATTGAGAAAGAAGCTAAGTTGCATTCCGA
AATAAAAGAAAAGGAAGTAGGAATGAAGAAGCATGAAGAAAATGAGGCTAAACTTACCATGCAGATTACA
GCATTAAATGAAAACTTAGGCACTGTGAAGAAGGAGTGGCAATCTAGTCAACGGAGAGTTAGTGAGCTTG
AGAAACAAACGGATGACTTACGGGGTGAAATTGCAGTATTAGAAGCAACGGTTCAGAATAATCAAGATGA
AAGGAGAGCACTACTGGAAAGATGTCTTAAAGGAGAAGGTGAAATAGAAAAGCTTCAAACCAAAGTATTA
GAATTGCAAAGAAAGCTGGATAATACAACTGCAGCAGTGCAGGAGCTGGGCAGAGAAAACCAATCACTTC
AGATCAAACATACACAAGCGTTGAATAGAAAGTGGGCCGAAGACAATGAAGTACAAAACTGTATGGCCTG
TGGGAAAGGCTTTTCAGTAACAGTGAGACGGCATCACTGCCGACAGTGTGGAAATATCTTCTGTGCTGAA
TGTTCAGCCAAAAATGCCTTAACTCCTTCCTCCAAGAAGCCTGTTCGTGTCTGTGATGCATGTTTCAATG
ACTTGCAAGGA
